Addgene plasmid #115922: pBS-f1(-)-TOMM20-dTomato
Purpose: donor to insert dTomato at the TOMM20 locus in human cells
Depositing lab: Erik Sontheimer. Depositing organization: University of Massachusetts, Worcester. Publication: Efficient Homology-Directed Repair with Circular Single-Stranded DNA Donors. Iyer S, Mir A, Vega-Badillo J, Roscoe BP, Ibraheim R, Zhu LJ, Lee J, Liu P, Luk K, Mintzer E, Guo D, Soares de Brito J, Emerson CP Jr, Zamore PD, Sontheimer EJ, Wolfe SA. CRISPR J. 2022 Oct;5(5):685-701. doi: 10.1089/crispr.2022.0058. Epub 2022 Sep 7. PubMed 36070530.
Backbone
  Vector backbone: pBluescript
  Backbone size w/o insert (bp): 2960
  Total vector size (bp): 5934
  Modifications to backbone: added homology arms and a fluorescent protein. F1 orientation is reversed
  Vector type: donor template
Growth in bacteria
  Bacterial resistance: Ampicillin, 100 μg/mL
  Growth temperature: 37°C
  Growth strain: DH5alpha
  Copy number: High Copy
Gene/Insert
  Gene/Insert name: TOMM20-dTomato
  Species: H. sapiens (human)
  Insert size (bp): 2700
  Tag / fusion protein: dTomato
  Cloning method: Gibson Cloning
  Sequencing primers: 5′ M13F; 3′ M13R
Resource information
  A portion of this plasmid was derived from a plasmid made by: Insert is based on Addgene plasmid: AICSDP-8:TOMM20-mEGFP (Plasmid #87423).
Terms and licenses: Academic/Nonprofit Terms; Industry Terms: Not Available to Industry
Depositor comments: Please visit https://www.biorxiv.org/content/10.1101/864199v1 for bioRxiv preprint.
How to cite: pBS-f1(-)-TOMM20-dTomato was a gift from Erik Sontheimer (Addgene plasmid # 115922 ; http://n2t.net/addgene:115922 ; RRID:Addgene_115922)
