[The description below was written by a language model from this plasmid's Addgene catalogue record and pLannotate feature annotations shown in this document.]
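Description:
pBS-f1(-)-TOMM20-dTomato is a pBluescript-based phagemid that serves as a homology-directed repair donor for inserting the dTomato coding sequence at the human TOMM20 locus. It is not an expression vector. It is maintained in E. coli as a high-copy plasmid through the ColE1/pUC-type origin and selected with ampicillin via the β-lactamase gene and its native promoter. The backbone also carries an f1 bacteriophage origin, which the record notes has been reversed in orientation. An f1 origin allows one strand of the plasmid to be packaged as circular single-stranded DNA when helper phage is supplied, and its orientation determines which strand is recovered. This fits the associated study on circular single-stranded DNA donors for genome editing.

The insert of about 2.7 kb was assembled by Gibson cloning into the pBluescript multiple cloning site, disrupting lacZα, and is flanked by the T7 and T3 promoters and the M13 sequencing primer sites. It consists of human genomic homology arms surrounding the dTomato open reading frame. dTomato is a constitutively fluorescent orange-red dimeric protein derived from Discosoma. No eukaryotic promoter is annotated, consistent with a design in which the integrated tag is expressed from the endogenous TOMM20 locus as a fusion. The record does not specify the junction, linker or arm lengths. The design is based on an earlier TOMM20-mEGFP donor. A short "C9orf85" fragment annotated within the upstream arm is probably an incidental similarity match rather than a designed element. The sequenced record (5,918 nt) is slightly shorter than the catalogued total size of 5,934 bp. The nuclease and guide RNA needed to cut the target site are not encoded on this plasmid.
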