Features (pLannotate 1.2.2; 15 found; start..end, strand, type, name):
    125..143     +  promoter       T7 promoter: promoter for bacteriophage T7 RNA polymerase
    152..193     +  misc_feature   MCS (fragment): pBluescript multiple cloning site
    696..827     -  CDS            C9orf85 (fragment): CI085_HUMAN - Experimental evidence at protein level: Swiss-Prot protein existence level 1. From Homo sapiens (Human).
   1239..1937    +  CDS            dTomato: dTomato is a basic (constitutively fluorescent) orange fluorescent protein published in 2004, derived from Discosoma sp.. It is reported to be a somewhat slowly-maturing dimer with low acid sensitivity.
   3198..3220    +  misc_feature   MCS (fragment): pBluescript multiple cloning site
   3232..3250    -  promoter       T3 promoter: promoter for bacteriophage T3 RNA polymerase
   3295..3311    -  protein_bind   lac operator: The lac repressor binds to the lac operator to inhibit transcription in E. coli. This inhibition can be relieved by adding lactose or isopropyl-β-D-thiogalactopyranoside (IPTG). lac repressor encoded by lacI
   3319..3349    -  promoter       lac promoter: promoter for the E. coli lac operon
   3364..3385    -  protein_bind   CAP binding site: CAP binding activates transcription in the presence of cAMP. E. coli catabolite activator protein
   3398..3490    -  CDS            lacI (fragment): lac repressor; lacI; The lac repressor binds to the lac operator to inhibit transcription in E. coli. This inhibition can be relieved by adding lactose or isopropyl-β-D-thiogalactopyranoside (IPTG).
   3673..4261    -  rep_origin     ori: high-copy-number ColE1/pMB1/pBR322/pUC origin of replication
   4432..5292    -  CDS            AmpR: β-lactamase; bla; confers resistance to ampicillin, carbenicillin, and related antibiotics
   5293..5397    -  promoter       AmpR promoter: bla
   5423..5851    +  rep_origin     f1 ori (sequence partly withheld): f1 bacteriophage origin of replication; arrow indicates direction of (+) strand synthesis
   5883..122     -  CDS            lacZα (fragment) (across the origin): LacZα fragment of β-galactosidase; lacZ fragment
>Addgene plasmid #115922 | pBS-f1(-)-TOMM20-dTomato | addgene full sequence | sequence record 223536 | Addgene NGS Result
ATCGGTGCGGGCCTCTTCGCTATTACGCCAGCTGGCGAAAGGGGGATGTGCTGCAAGGCGATTAAGTTGG
GTAACGCCAGGGTTTTCCCAGTCACGACGTTGTAAAACGACGGCCAGTGAATTGTAATACGACTCACTAT
AGGGCGAATTGGAGCTCCACCGCGGTGGCGGCCGCTCTAGAACTAGTGGATCCGACGCGTATTGGGATGA
TGATAGGAAGTATTTACAGAACTTTATAGTTAGTAACTGACTGGTTAATTTTTCAAACTGATTTTTACTC
AACTGAATTAGAAAAGGACTGGAAAGAAAGTAAAGATCCCAACGACTTGAGGGAACAAGTTGGACAACCA
AGGACTTTGTCTAAATTGTTTTTATTTAGACTAATGTGGTTCTAGTTCTAGAGGATTCATACTGGAATCA
TCGGTTTAATATTACGCTATTTGAAAGGCAGCATAGTATAGTACTTTTGGAAAATTGGCCTGAGGGTGAT
GTCTTTTGGAATATTTGTGAATTCACTATGAAGCCTAATTCCTTAAAAATGACCTCCTTCACTCAATTAT
CAGTGTTCTTGGTTTGCCTGGGAGTGAAAAGAGATCTTAAAATCTTTTTGGTTTTAGTTACATAATTGAC
TGATGTAATATTATGTAATGATGGCTGTACACAGTGTCTCATGCCCTATAATCCTAGCACTCATTTGAGC
TCAGGAGTTCAAGGCCAGCCTGGGCAACATGGTAAAACCCTGTCTGCACCAAAAATAAAAAAAAAATTAG
CCGGGCATGGTGGCATGAGTCTGTGGTTCCAGCTACTCAGGAGGCTGAGGTGGGGGAGGATCGCTTGAGC
CCAGGAGTCAGAGGTTGCAGTGAGCTGAGATTGTGCTACTGCACTCCAGCCTGGGTTACAGAGACCCCAT
CTGAATTAAAAACATATATAATGTAATGATCTGCCTCCTTTGTTAACTTGACTTTTGAAATGGGATTGTC
AGTAGTATGATCATTGTTTTCTTGGATGCCGACTGTGTGTAAAGTGTTACATTTTGAATTAAATGTCAGA
ATGGGTGAACTTTACTAAGATTCAATTCTTTGAATACAAAGAGCATTTTATTTTGAAGTTAGAATACTAA
TTAAATGCTTATGACACTTTAAAAAATTATTTTTTTTTTCTTTCAGAGAATTGTAAGTGCACAGTCCTTG
GCTGAAGATGATGTGGAAGGCGGTAGCGGGGATCCACCGGTCGCCACCGTGAGCAAGGGCGAGGAGGTCA
TCAAAGAGTTCATGCGCTTCAAGGTGCGCATGGAGGGCTCCATGAACGGCCACGAGTTCGAGATCGAGGG
CGAGGGCGAGGGCCGCCCCTACGAGGGCACCCAGACCGCCAAGCTGAAGGTGACCAAGGGCGGCCCCCTG
CCCTTCGCCTGGGACATCCTGTCCCCCCAGTTCATGTACGGCTCCAAGGCGTACGTGAAGCACCCCGCCG
ACATCCCCGATTACAAGAAGCTGTCCTTCCCCGAGGGCTTCAAGTGGGAGCGCGTGATGAACTTCGAGGA
CGGCGGTCTGGTGACCGTGACCCAGGACTCCTCCCTGCAGGACGGCACGCTGATCTACAAGGTGAAGATG
CGCGGCACCAACTTCCCCCCCGACGGCCCCGTAATGCAGAAGAAGACCATGGGCTGGGAGGCCTCCACCG
AGCGCCTGTACCCCCGCGACGGCGTGCTGAAGGGCGAGATCCACCAGGCCCTGAAGCTGAAGGACGGCGG
CCACTACCTGGTGGAGTTCAAGACCATCTACATGGCCAAGAAGCCCGTGCAACTGCCCGGCTACTACTAC
GTGGACACCAAGCTGGACATCACCTCCCACAACGAGGACTACACCATCGTGGAACAGTACGAGCGCTCCG
AGGGCCGCCACCACCTGTTCCTGTACGGCATGGACGAGCTGTACAAGTAATGAGAAACAAATGTCAACAT
AATAAAATCTCAGTTAAAAATATTTTAAAAATTCTTGGTAGTTGAGCAGCTCTGGGGTAATAAGGGCAAA
TATGCTTGTTATGAACTACACTGAAATCTACCAAAGTTAATGTTTACTTTGTGTAGATCCATTTGTCTAT
TTTATTTATTTTTCCCAGTGAAAAGTGTATTTTGATAGAGAACTTTTCATTCTATAAATACACTATGAGT
TACTAAAATATCATGGATTTTGTTTATTCCTGAAACATAGTTACATAGTTAAACTGTACATATGACATGG
CTTATGTTAAAAATACCCAGTGCTCAGTTTTGAAAGATAGGCAAAAAAAAAAAGTATAGGAGAAACTGAA
GAATGTACACTTTTTTAGAGGGCACATTTTGCTGTAAATCTGGAAATTTGATAGACTTGACTGTGTTTGT
GAAAACTGAGCATTAAAGGTTTTGATTGATCCTTTCTTTCCATTTAATCTCTGAGACGTAAATATGTGAG
GTGTGCTGCTGTGCTGGGTTAACAGCTTCCTTCCCTTTCTGTGTAGCAGTCTTGAAATGTTCTGTTTAAA
TCAGTAGGCTTAATGTGTTCTGGGTATTTATCTCCTTGTATTTTAAATATATGTAGTTGCAAATAGCACC
AGGAATTAGATTTCTGTACACCCCTAATCTAGCCTTGTGAGCTTCGCTAGTTAATGTGTGCTCACTTTCC
CTCCATTTGTTACGTGAGAGAATGCGTCTGCTGATCACTGAAGTGTCCCTTTTAGCTTCTGATTCATTGG
GTTCTGTTGGGCATCTTTAAATCCACCTTAACCTGAGGAATGTATGTGGGCAACCAGGCCCTGCATTTTT
TTATATTCTGAATTTTGCATGCTTGCCTGACTTAGTATTTCTGAATTGATGTTTTTTTTAATGGTATAAC
TATCTTGATTTTCACTGAAATTATATGGTTCTGTCACTACTCTGTAAATTAATCCGAAACTTTTAAGGTA
TCCCAATGGCGCTTTGAGGAAGATGAACTGAGATGTGTCAGGGTGACTTATTTCCATCATCGTCCTTAGG
GGAGCTTGGGTAGGGGCAAGGCGTGTAGCTGGGACCTAGGTCCAGACCCCTGGCTCTGCCACTGAACGGC
TCAGGTGCTTTGGGCAGTTACTCCCCGGCCTCACTTTGCACGTGTGCTTACCTAGTGGAGACAAAAGTAC
ATACCTCGGTAGAGCGCGCACGCCTGTAACCCCAGGTTAACTCTCTAACCTCGAGGGGGGGCCCGGTACC
AGCTTTTGTTCCCTTTAGTGAGGGTTAATTTCGAGCTTGGCGTAATCATGGTCATAGCTGTTTCCTGTGT
GAAATTGTTATCCGCTCACAATTCCACACAACATACGAGCCGGAAGCATAAAGTGTAAAGCCTGGGGTGC
CTAATGAGTGAGCTAACTCACATTAATTGCGTTGCGCTCACTGCCCGCTTTCCAGTCGGGAAACCTGTCG
TGCCAGCTGCATTAATGAATCGGCCAACGCGCGGGGAGAGGCGGTTTGCGTATTGGGCGCTCTTCCGCTT
CCTCGCTCACTGACTCGCTGCGCTCGGTCGTTCGGCTGCGGCGAGCGGTATCAGCTCACTCAAAGGCGGT
AATACGGTTATCCACAGAATCAGGGGATAACGCAGGAAAGAACATGTGAGCAAAAGGCCAGCAAAAGGCC
AGGAACCGTAAAAAGGCCGCGTTGCTGGCGTTTTTCCATAGGCTCCGCCCCCCTGACGAGCATCACAAAA
ATCGACGCTCAAGTCAGAGGTGGCGAAACCCGACAGGACTATAAAGATACCAGGCGTTTCCCCCTGGAAG
CTCCCTCGTGCGCTCTCCTGTTCCGACCCTGCCGCTTACCGGATACCTGTCCGCCTTTCTCCCTTCGGGA
AGCGTGGCGCTTTCTCATAGCTCACGCTGTAGGTATCTCAGTTCGGTGTAGGTCGTTCGCTCCAAGCTGG
GCTGTGTGCACGAACCCCCCGTTCAGCCCGACCGCTGCGCCTTATCCGGTAACTATCGTCTTGAGTCCAA
CCCGGTAAGACACGACTTATCGCCACTGGCAGCAGCCACTGGTAACAGGATTAGCAGAGCGAGGTATGTA
GGCGGTGCTACAGAGTTCTTGAAGTGGTGGCCTAACTACGGCTACACTAGAAGAACAGTATTTGGTATCT
GCGCTCTGCTGAAGCCAGTTACCTTCGGAAAAAGAGTTGGTAGCTCTTGATCCGGCAAACAAACCACCGC
TGGTAGCGGTGGTTTTTTTGTTTGCAAGCAGCAGATTACGCGCAGAAAAAAAGGATCTCAAGAAGATCCT
TTGATCTTTTCTACGGGGTCTGACGCTCAGTGGAACGAAAACTCACGTTAAGGGATTTTGGTCATGAGAT
TATCAAAAAGGATCTTCACCTAGATCCTTTTAAATTAAAAATGAAGTTTTAAATCAATCTAAAGTATATA
TGAGTAAACTTGGTCTGACAGTTACCAATGCTTAATCAGTGAGGCACCTATCTCAGCGATCTGTCTATTT
CGTTCATCCATAGTTGCCTGACTCCCCGTCGTGTAGATAACTACGATACGGGAGGGCTTACCATCTGGCC
CCAGTGCTGCAATGATACCGCGAGACCCACGCTCACCGGCTCCAGATTTATCAGCAATAAACCAGCCAGC
CGGAAGGGCCGAGCGCAGAAGTGGTCCTGCAACTTTATCCGCCTCCATCCAGTCTATTAATTGTTGCCGG
GAAGCTAGAGTAAGTAGTTCGCCAGTTAATAGTTTGCGCAACGTTGTTGCCATTGCTACAGGCATCGTGG
TGTCACGCTCGTCGTTTGGTATGGCTTCATTCAGCTCCGGTTCCCAACGATCAAGGCGAGTTACATGATC
CCCCATGTTGTGCAAAAAAGCGGTTAGCTCCTTCGGTCCTCCGATCGTTGTCAGAAGTAAGTTGGCCGCA
GTGTTATCACTCATGGTTATGGCAGCACTGCATAATTCTCTTACTGTCATGCCATCCGTAAGATGCTTTT
CTGTGACTGGTGAGTACTCAACCAAGTCATTCTGAGAATAGTGTATGCGGCGACCGAGTTGCTCTTGCCC
GGCGTCAATACGGGATAATACCGCGCCACATAGCAGAACTTTAAAAGTGCTCATCATTGGAAAACGTTCT
TCGGGGCGAAAACTCTCAAGGATCTTACCGCTGTTGAGATCCAGTTCGATGTAACCCACTCGTGCACCCA
ACTGATCTTCAGCATCTTTTACTTTCACCAGCGTTTCTGGGTGAGCAAAAACAGGAAGGCAAAATGCCGC
AAAAAAGGGAATAAGGGCGACACGGAAATGTTGAATACTCATACTCTTCCTTTTTCAATATTATTGAAGC
ATTTATCAGGGTTATTGTCTCATGAGCGGATACATATTTGAATGTATTTAGAAAAATAAACAAATAGGGG
TTCCGCGCACATTTCCCCGAAAAGTGCCACC
[125 nt withheld, positions 5422-5546]
C
[91 nt withheld, positions 5548-5638]
A
[49 nt withheld, positions 5640-5688]
CCTTTGACGTTGGAGTCCACGTTCTTT
[37 nt withheld, positions 5716-5752]
ACCCTATCTCGGTCTATTCTTTTGATTTATAAGGGATTTTGCCGATTTCGGCCTATTGGTTAAAAAATGA
GCTGATTTAACAAAAATTTAACGCGAATTTTAACAAAATATTAACGCTTACAATTTCCCATTCGCCATTC
AGGCTGCGCAACTGTTGGGAAGGGCG
